>Addgene plasmid #34924 | pN1 Lck-GCaMP5G | depositor full sequence | sequence record 42429 | pN1 Lck-GCaMP5G sequence 5424 bps
TAGTTATTAATAGTAATCAATTACGGGGTCATTAGTTCATAGCCCATATATGGAGTTCCGCGTTACATAA
CTTACGGTAAATGGCCCGCCTGGCTGACCGCCCAACGACCCCCGCCCATTGACGTCAATAATGACGTATG
TTCCCATAGTAACGCCAATAGGGACTTTCCATTGACGTCAATGGGTGGAGTATTTACGGTAAACTGCCCA
CTTGGCAGTACATCAAGTGTATCATATGCCAAGTACGCCCCCTATTGACGTCAATGACGGTAAATGGCCC
GCCTGGCATTATGCCCAGTACATGACCTTATGGGACTTTCCTACTTGGCAGTACATCTACGTATTAGTCA
TCGCTATTACCATGGTGATGCGGTTTTGGCAGTACATCAATGGGCGTGGATAGCGGTTTGACTCACGGGG
ATTTCCAAGTCTCCACCCCATTGACGTCAATGGGAGTTTGTTTTGGCACCAAAATCAACGGGACTTTCCA
AAATGTCGTAACAACTCCGCCCCATTGACGCAAATGGGCGGTAGGCGTGTACGGTGGGAGGTCTATATAA
GCAGAGCTGGTTTAGTGAACCGTCAGATCCGCTAGCGCTACCGGACTCAGATCTGCCACCATGGGCTGTG
GCTGCAGCTCAAACCCTGAAGATGACTGGATGGAGAACATTGACGTGTGTGAGAACTGCCATTATCCCCC
GCCGAAGCTTCGAATTGATCCACCGGATCTCGCCACCATGGGTTCTCATCATCATCATCATCATGGTATG
GCTAGCATGACTGGTGGACAGCAAATGGGTCGGGATCTGTACGACGATGACGATAAGGATCTCGCCACCA
TGGTCGACTCATCACGTCGTAAGTGGAATAAGACAGGTCACGCAGTCAGAGCTATAGGTCGGCTGAGCTC
ACTCGAGAACGTCTATATCAAGGCCGACAAGCAGAAGAACGGCATCAAGGCGAACTTCAAGATCCGCCAC
AACATCGAGGACGGCGGCGTGCAGCTCGCCTACCACTACCAGCAGAACACCCCCATCGGCGACGGCCCCG
TGCTGCTGCCCGACAACCACTACCTGAGCGTGCAGTCCAAACTTTCGAAAGACCCCAACGAGAAGCGCGA
TCACATGGTCCTGCTGGAGTTCGTGACCGCCGCCGGGATCACTCTCGGCATGGACGAGCTGTACAAGGGC
GGTACCGGAGGGAGCATGGTGAGCAAGGGCGAGGAGCTGTTCACCGGGGTGGTGCCCATCCTGGTCGAGC
TGGACGGCGACGTAAACGGCCACAAGTTCAGCGTGTCCGGCGAGGGTGAGGGCGATGCCACCTACGGCAA
GCTGACCCTGAAGTTCATCTGCACCACCGGCAAGCTGCCCGTGCCCTGGCCCACCCTCGTGACCACCCTG
ACCTACGGCGTGCAGTGCTTCAGCCGCTACCCCGACCACATGAAGCAGCACGACTTCTTCAAGTCCGCCA
TGCCCGAAGGCTACATCCAGGAGCGCACCATCTTCTTCAAGGACGACGGCAACTACAAGACCCGCGCCGA
GGTGAAGTTCGAGGGCGACACCCTGGTGAACCGCATCGAGCTGAAGGGCATCGACTTCAAGGAGGACGGC
AACATCCTGGGGCACAAGCTGGAGTACAACCTGCCGGACCAACTGACTGAAGAGCAGATCGCAGAATTTA
AAGAGGCTTTCTCCCTATTTGACAAGGACGGGGATGGGACAATAACAACCAAGGAGCTGGGGACGGTGAT
GCGGTCTCTGGGGCAGAACCCCACAGAAGCAGAGCTGCAGGACATGATCAATGAAGTAGATGCCGACGGT
GACGGCACAATCGACTTCCCTGAGTTCCTGACAATGATGGCAAGAAAAATGAAATACACAGACAGTGAAG
AAGAAATTAGAGAAGCGTTCCGTGTGTTTGATAAGGATGGCAATGGCTACATCAGTGCAGCAGAGCTTCG
CCACGTGATGACAAACCTTGGAGAGAAGTTAACAGATGAAGAGGTTGATGAAATGATCAGGGAAGCAGAC
ATCGATGGGGATGGTCAGGTAAACTACGAAGAGTTTGTACAAATGATGACAGCGAAGTAAGCGGCCGCGA
CTCTAGATCATAATCAGCCATACCACATTTGTAGAGGTTTTACTTGCTTTAAAAAACCTCCCACACCTCC
CCCTGAACCTGAAACATAAAATGAATGCAATTGTTGTTGTTAACTTGTTTATTGCAGCTTATAATGGTTA
CAAATAAAGCAATAGCATCACAAATTTCACAAATAAAGCATTTTTTTCACTGCATTCTAGTTGTGGTTTG
TCCAAACTCATCAATGTATCTTAAGGCGTAAATTGTAAGCGTTAATATTTTGTTAAAATTCGCGTTAAAT
TTTTGTTAAATCAGCTCATTTTTTAACCAATAGGCCGAAATCGGCAAAATCCCTTATAAATCAAAAGAAT
AGACCGAGATAGGGT
[37 nt withheld, positions 2466-2502]
AAAGAACGTGGACTCCAACGTCAAAGG
[49 nt withheld, positions 2530-2578]
T
[91 nt withheld, positions 2580-2670]
G
[124 nt withheld, positions 2672-2795]
CAGGTGGCACTTTTCGGGGAAATGTGCGCGGAACCCCTATTTGTTTATTTTTCTAAATACATTCAAATAT
GTATCCGCTCATGAGACAATAACCCTGATAAATGCTTCAATAATATTGAAAAAGGAAGAGTCCTGAGGCG
GAAAGAACCAGCTGTGGAATGTGTGTCAGTTAGGGTGTGGAAAGTCCCCAGGCTCCCCAGCAGGCAGAAG
TATGCAAAGCATGCATCTCAATTAGTCAGCAACCAGGTGTGGAAAGTCCCCAGGCTCCCCAGCAGGCAGA
AGTATGCAAAGCATGCATCTCAATTAGTCAGCAACCATAGTCCCGCCCCTAACTCCGCCCATCCCGCCCC
TAACTCCGCCCAGTTCCGCCCATTCTCCGCCCCATGGCTGACTAATTTTTTTTATTTATGCAGAGGCCGA
GGCCGCCTCGGCCTCTGAGCTATTCCAGAAGTAGTGAGGAGGCTTTTTTGGAGGCCTAGGCTTTTGCAAA
GATCGATCAAGAGACAGGATGAGGATCGTTTCGCATGATTGAACAAGATGGATTGCACGCAGGTTCTCCG
GCCGCTTGGGTGGAGAGGCTATTCGGCTATGACTGGGCACAACAGACAATCGGCTGCTCTGATGCCGCCG
TGTTCCGGCTGTCAGCGCAGGGGCGCCCGGTTCTTTTTGTCAAGACCGACCTGTCCGGTGCCCTGAATGA
ACTGCAAGACGAGGCAGCGCGGCTATCGTGGCTGGCCACGACGGGCGTTCCTTGCGCAGCTGTGCTCGAC
GTTGTCACTGAAGCGGGAAGGGACTGGCTGCTATTGGGCGAAGTGCCGGGGCAGGATCTCCTGTCATCTC
ACCTTGCTCCTGCCGAGAAAGTATCCATCATGGCTGATGCAATGCGGCGGCTGCATACGCTTGATCCGGC
TACCTGCCCATTCGACCACCAAGCGAAACATCGCATCGAGCGAGCACGTACTCGGATGGAAGCCGGTCTT
GTCGATCAGGATGATCTGGACGAAGAGCATCAGGGGCTCGCGCCAGCCGAACTGTTCGCCAGGCTCAAGG
CGAGCATGCCCGACGGCGAGGATCTCGTCGTGACCCATGGCGATGCCTGCTTGCCGAATATCATGGTGGA
AAATGGCCGCTTTTCTGGATTCATCGACTGTGGCCGGCTGGGTGTGGCGGACCGCTATCAGGACATAGCG
TTGGCTACCCGTGATATTGCTGAAGAGCTTGGCGGCGAATGGGCTGACCGCTTCCTCGTGCTTTACGGTA
TCGCCGCTCCCGATTCGCAGCGCATCGCCTTCTATCGCCTTCTTGACGAGTTCTTCTGAGCGGGACTCTG
GGGTTCGAAATGACCGACCAAGCGACGCCCAACCTGCCATCACGAGATTTCGATTCCACCGCCGCCTTCT
ATGAAAGGTTGGGCTTCGGAATCGTTTTCCGGGACGCCGGCTGGATGATCCTCCAGCGCGGGGATCTCAT
GCTGGAGTTCTTCGCCCACCCTAGGGGGAGGCTAACTGAAACACGGAAGGAGACAATACCGGAAGGAACC
CGCGCTATGACGGCAATAAAAAGACAGAATAAAACGCACGGTGTTGGGTCGTTTGTTCATAAACGCGGGG
TTCGGTCCCAGGGCTGGCACTCTGTCGATACCCCACCGAGACCCCATTGGGGCCAATACGCCCGCGTTTC
TTCCTTTTCCCCACCCCACCCCCCAAGTTCGGGTGAAGGCCCAGGGCTCGCAGCCAACGTCGGGGCGGCA
GGCCCTGCCATAGCCTCAGGTTACTCATATATACTTTAGATTGATTTAAAACTTCATTTTTAATTTAAAA
GGATCTAGGTGAAGATCCTTTTTGATAATCTCATGACCAAAATCCCTTAACGTGAGTTTTCGTTCCACTG
AGCGTCAGACCCCGTAGAAAAGATCAAAGGATCTTCTTGAGATCCTTTTTTTCTGCGCGTAATCTGCTGC
TTGCAAACAAAAAAACCACCGCTACCAGCGGTGGTTTGTTTGCCGGATCAAGAGCTACCAACTCTTTTTC
CGAAGGTAACTGGCTTCAGCAGAGCGCAGATACCAAATACTGTCCTTCTAGTGTAGCCGTAGTTAGGCCA
CCACTTCAAGAACTCTGTAGCACCGCCTACATACCTCGCTCTGCTAATCCTGTTACCAGTGGCTGCTGCC
AGTGGCGATAAGTCGTGTCTTACCGGGTTGGACTCAAGACGATAGTTACCGGATAAGGCGCAGCGGTCGG
GCTGAACGGGGGGTTCGTGCACACAGCCCAGCTTGGAGCGAACGACCTACACCGAACTGAGATACCTACA
GCGTGAGCTATGAGAAAGCGCCACGCTTCCCGAAGGGAGAAAGGCGGACAGGTATCCGGTAAGCGGCAGG
GTCGGAACAGGAGAGCGCACGAGGGAGCTTCCAGGGGGAAACGCCTGGTATCTTTATAGTCCTGTCGGGT
TTCGCCACCTCTGACTTGAGCGTCGATTTTTGTGATGCTCGTCAGGGGGGCGGAGCCTATGGAAAAACGC
CAGCAACGCGGCCTTTTTACGGTTCCTGGCCTTTTGCTGGCCTTTTGCTCACATGTTCTTTCCTGCGTTA
TCCCCTGATTCTGTGGATAACCGTATTACCGCCATGCAT
Features (pLannotate 1.2.2; 15 found; start..end, strand, type, name):
     61..364     +  enhancer       CMV enhancer: human cytomegalovirus immediate early enhancer
    365..568     +  promoter       CMV promoter: human cytomegalovirus (CMV) immediate early promoter
    591..614     +  misc_feature   MCS (fragment): multiple cloning site
    621..698     +  CDS            LCK (fragment): LCK_HUMAN - Experimental evidence at protein level: Swiss-Prot protein existence level 1. Non-receptor tyrosine-protein kinase that plays an essential role in the selection and maturation of developing T-cells in the thymus and in the function of mature T-cells. Plays a key role in T- cell antigen receptor (TCR)-linked signal transduction pathways. Constitutively associated with the cytoplasmic portions of the CD4 and CD8 surface receptors. Association of the TCR with a peptide antigen- bound MHC complex facilitates the interaction of CD4 and CD8 with MHC class II and class I molecules, respec
    738..2088    +  CDS            GCaMP6f (fragment): improved fluorescent protein-based calcium sensor (Chen et al., 2013)
   2106..2189    +  CDS            large T antigen (fragment): large T antigen from SV40 (simian virus 40)
   2212..2333    +  polyA_signal   SV40 poly(A) signal: SV40 polyadenylation signal
   2367..2795    -  rep_origin     f1 ori (sequence partly withheld): f1 bacteriophage origin of replication; arrow indicates direction of (+) strand synthesis
   2822..2926    +  promoter       AmpR promoter: bla
   2928..3285    +  promoter       SV40 promoter: SV40 enhancer and early promoter
   3320..4114    +  CDS            NeoR/KanR: aminoglycoside phosphotransferase from Tn5; aph(3')-II (or nptII); confers resistance to neomycin, kanamycin, and G418 (Geneticin®)
   4135..4287    +  CDS            ble (fragment): BLE_KLEPN - Experimental evidence at protein level: Swiss-Prot protein existence level 1. Binding protein with a strong affinity to the bleomycin family of antibiotics. Binds to CL990; an antimitotic-antibiotic compound. From Klebsiella pneumoniae.
   4346..4393    +  polyA_signal   HSV TK poly(A) signal: herpes simplex virus thymidine kinase polyadenylation signal (Cole and Stacy, 1985)
   4484..4500    -  polyA_signal   bGH poly(A) signal (fragment): bovine growth hormone polyadenylation signal
   4722..5310    +  rep_origin     ori: high-copy-number ColE1/pMB1/pBR322/pUC origin of replication
