[The description below was written by a language model from this plasmid's Addgene catalogue record and pLannotate feature annotations shown in this document.]
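Description:
pN1 Lck-GCaMP5G is a mammalian expression plasmid built on the Clontech pEGFP-N1 backbone, with the Lck-GCaMP5G insert cloned between the SalI and NotI sites. It is propagated in E. coli from a high-copy ColE1/pUC-type origin and also carries an f1 phage origin. A single NeoR/KanR (Tn5 aminoglycoside phosphotransferase) gene serves both hosts: a bacterial bla-type promoter drives it for kanamycin selection in bacteria, and the SV40 enhancer/early promoter, with an HSV TK polyadenylation signal downstream, drives it for G418 selection of stably transfected mammalian cells.

The payload is a roughly 1.5 kb open reading frame placed under the human CMV immediate-early enhancer and promoter and terminated by the SV40 poly(A) signal. It encodes the N-terminal 26 amino acids of the Src-family tyrosine kinase Lck, a membrane-targeting sequence, fused to the genetically encoded calcium indicator GCaMP5G, which is GCaMP3 carrying the T302L, R303P and D380Y substitutions. The automated annotation labels the sensor region as a GCaMP6f fragment, which reflects the close similarity among GCaMP variants; the catalogue entry identifies it as GCaMP5G. Short hits to SV40 large T antigen, ble and the bGH poly(A) signal are partial matches to backbone sequence, not functional elements described in the record.

The Lck domain tethers the otherwise cytosolic sensor to the plasma membrane, so fluorescence changes report calcium signals near the membrane. The construct was assembled from an earlier Lck-GCaMP3 plasmid and a cytosolic GCaMP5G plasmid, and it is associated with work on optimising GCaMP indicators for imaging neural activity.
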