Addgene plasmid #34924: pN1 Lck-GCaMP5G
Purpose: Expresses a fusion between the Lck domain and cytosolic GCaMP5G. This construct targets GCaMP5G to the plasma membrane
Depositing lab: Baljit Khakh. Depositing organization: University of California, Los Angeles (UCLA). Publication: Optimization of a GCaMP calcium indicator for neural activity imaging. Akerboom J, Chen TW, Wardill TJ, Tian L, Marvin JS, Mutlu S, Calderon NC, Esposti F, Borghuis BG, Sun XR, Gordus A, Orger MB, Portugues R, Engert F, Macklin JJ, Filosa A, Aggarwal A, Kerr RA, Takagi R, Kracun S, Shigetomi E, Khakh BS, Baier H, Lagnado L, Wang SS, Bargmann CI, Kimmel BE, Jayaraman V, Svoboda K, Kim DS, Schreiter ER, Looger LL. J Neurosci. 2012 Oct 3;32(40):13819-40. doi: 10.1523/JNEUROSCI.2601-12.2012. PubMed 23035093.
Backbone
  Vector backbone: pEGFP-N1
  Backbone manufacturer: Clontech
  Backbone size w/o insert (bp): 3950
  Vector type: Mammalian Expression
  Selectable markers: Neomycin (select with G418)
Growth in bacteria
  Bacterial resistance: Kanamycin, 50 μg/mL
  Growth temperature: 37°C
  Growth strain: DH5alpha
  Copy number: High Copy
Gene/Insert
  Gene/Insert name: Lck-GCaMP5G (alt name: Lck-GCaMP3-T302L R303P D380Y)
  Insert size (bp): 1470
  Mutation: Plasmid contains N-terminal 26 amino acid membrane targeting sequence of Lck (Src tyrosine kinase) fused to GCaMP5G (GCaMP3-T302L R303P D380Y).
  Promoter: CMV
  Cloning method: Restriction Enzyme; 5′ cloning site SalI (not destroyed); 3′ cloning site NotI (not destroyed)
  Sequencing primers: 5′ ACGGTGGGAGGTCTATATAAGCAG AG
Resource information
  A portion of this plasmid was derived from a plasmid made by: Lck-GCaMP5G was created using Lck-GCaMP3 (http://www.addgene.org/26974/) described previously by the Khakh lab, and cytosolic GCaMP5G provided by the Kim lab (http://www.addgene.org/31788)
Terms and licenses: Academic/Nonprofit Terms; Industry Terms: Not Available to Industry
Depositor comments: Lck-GCaMP5G is a fusion between the Lck domain (https://www.ncbi.nlm.nih.gov/pubmed/21205365) and cytosolic GCaMP5G (http://www.addgene.org/31788) This construct targets GCaMP5G to the plasma membrane.
How to cite: pN1 Lck-GCaMP5G was a gift from Baljit Khakh (Addgene plasmid # 34924 ; http://n2t.net/addgene:34924 ; RRID:Addgene_34924)
