>Addgene plasmid #34924 | pN1 Lck-GCaMP5G | addgene partial sequence | sequence record 43732 | CMV-F 5'-CGCAAATGGGCGGTAGGCGTG-3'
GTTAGTGAACCGTCAGATCCGCTAGCGCTACCGGACTCAGATCTGCCACCATGGGCTGTGGCTGCAGCTC
AAACCCTGAAGATGACTGGATGGAGAACATTGACGTGTGTGAGAACTGCCATTATCCCCCGCCGAAGCTT
CGAATTGATCCACCGGATCTCGCCACCATGGGTTCTCATCATCATCATCATCATGGTATGGCTAGCATGA
CTGGTGGACAGCAAATGGGTCGGGATCTGTACGACGATGACGATAAGGATCTCGCCACCATGGTCGACTC
ATCACGTCGTAAGTGGAATAAGACAGGTCACGCAGTCAGAGCTATAGGTCGGCTGAGCTCACTCGAGAAC
GTCTATATCAAGGCCGACAAGCAGAAGAACGGCATCAAGGCGAACTTCAAGATCCGCCACAACATCGAGG
ACGGCGGCGTGCAGCTCGCCTACCACTACCAGCAGAACACCCCCATCGGCGACGGCCCCGTGCTGCTGCC
CGACAACCACTACCTGAGCGTGCAGTCCAAACTTTCGAAAGACCCCAACGAGAAGCGCGATCACATGGTC
CTGCTGGAGTTCGTGACCGCCGCCGGGATCACTCTCGGCATGGACGAGCTGTACAAGGGCGGTACCGGAG
GGAGCATGGTGAGCAAGGGCGAGGAGCTGTTCACCGGGGTGGTGCCCATCCTGGTCGAGCTGGACGGCGA
CGTAAACGGCCACAAGTTCAGCGTGTCCGGCGAGGGTGAGGGCGATGCCACCTACGGCAAGCTGACCCTG
AAGTTCATCTGCACCACCGGCAAGCTGCCCGTGCCCTGGCCCACCCTCGTGACCACCCTGACCTACGGCG
TGCAGTGCTTCAGCCGCTACCCCGACCACATGA
