>Addgene plasmid #34924 | pN1 Lck-GCaMP5G | addgene partial sequence | sequence record 43733 | EGFP-C 5'-CATGGTCCTGCTGGAGTTCGTG-3'
AGGGCGGTACCGGAGGGAGCATGGTGAGCAAGGGCGAGGAGCTGTTCACCGGGGTGGTGCCCATCCTGGT
CGAGCTGGACGGCGACGTAAACGGCCACAAGTTCAGCGTGTCCGGCGAGGGTGAGGGCGATGCCACCTAC
GGCAAGCTGACCCTGAAGTTCATCTGCACCACCGGCAAGCTGCCCGTGCCCTGGCCCACCCTCGTGACCA
CCCTGACCTACGGCGTGCAGTGCTTCAGCCGCTACCCCGACCACATGAAGCAGCACGACTTCTTCAAGTC
CGCCATGCCCGAAGGCTACATCCAGGAGCGCACCATCTTCTTCAAGGACGACGGCAACTACAAGACCCGC
GCCGAGGTGAAGTTCGAGGGCGACACCCTGGTGAACCGCATCGAGCTGAAGGGCATCGACTTCAAGGAGG
ACGGCAACATCCTGGGGCACAAGCTGGAGTACAACCTGCCGGACCAACTGACTGAAGAGCAGATCGCAGA
ATTTAAAGAGGCTTTCTCCCTATTTGACAAGGACGGGGATGGGACAATAACAACCAAGGAGCTGGGGACG
GTGATGCGGTCTCTGGGGCAGAACCCCACAGAAGCAGAGCTGCAGGACATGATCAATGAAGTAGATGCCG
ACGGTGACGGCACAATCGACTTCCCTGAGTTCCTGACAATGATGGCAAGAAAAATGAAATACACAGACAG
TGAAGAAGAAATTAGAGAAGCGTTCCGTGTGTTTGATAAGGATGGCAATGGCTACATCAGTGCAGCAGAG
CTTCGCCACGTGATGACAAACCTTGGAGAGAAGTTAACAGATGAAGAGGTTGATGAAATGATCAGGGAA
