>Addgene plasmid #34924 | pN1 Lck-GCaMP5G | addgene partial sequence | sequence record 97029 | SV40pA-R 5'-GAAATTTGTGATGCTATTGC-3'
GTTAACAACAACAATTGCATTCATTTTATGTTTCAGGTTCAGGGGGAGGTGTGGGAGGTTTTTTAAAGCA
AGTAAAACCTCTACAAATGTGGTATGGCTGATTATGATCTAGAGTCGCGGCCGCTTACTTCGCTGTCATC
ATTTGTACAAACTCTTCGTAGTTTACCTGACCATCCCCATCGATGTCTGCTTCCCTGATCATTTCATCAA
CCTCTTCATCTGTTAACTTCTCTCCAAGGTTTGTCATCACGTGGCGAAGCTCTGCTGCACTGATGTAGCC
ATTGCCATCCTTATCAAACACACGGAACGCTTCTCTAATTTCTTCTTCACTGTCTGTGTATTTCATTTTT
CTTGCCATCATTGTCAGGAACTCAGGGAAGTCGATTGTGCCGTCACCGTCGGCATCTACTTCATTGATCA
TGTCCTGCAGCTCTGCTTCTGTGGGGTTCTGCCCCAGAGACCGCATCACCGTCCCCAGCTCCTTGGTTGT
TATTGTCCCATCCCCGTCCTTGTCAAATAGGGAGAAAGCCTCTTTAAATTCTGCGATCTGCTCTTCAGTC
AGTTGGTCCGGCAGGTTGTACTCCAGCTTGTGCCCCAGGATGTTGCCGTCCTCCTTGAAGTCGATGCCCT
TCAGCTCGATGCGGTTCACCAGGGTGTCGCCCTCGAACTTCACCTCGGCGCGGGTCTTGTAGTTGCCGTC
GTCCTTGAAGAAGATGGTGCGCTCCTGGATGTAGCCTTCGGGCATGGCGGACTTGAAGAAGTCGTGCTGC
TTCATGTGGTCGGGGTAGCGGCTGAAGCACTGCACGCCGTAGGTCAGGGTGGTCACGA
